Addgene plasmid #106023: Opto-GPR45
Purpose: Expression of a chimeric G-protein coupled receptor (Rhodopsin-GPR45; Opto-GPR45; C1)
Depositing lab: Harald Janovjak. Depositing organization: Institute of Science and Technology Austria (I.S.T. Austria). Publication: Optical functionalization of human Class A orphan G-protein-coupled receptors. Morri M, Sanchez-Romero I, Tichy AM, Kainrath S, Gerrard EJ, Hirschfeld PP, Schwarz J, Janovjak H. Nat Commun. 2018 May 16;9(1):1950. doi: 10.1038/s41467-018-04342-1. PubMed 29769519.
Backbone
  Vector backbone: pcDNA3.1-
  Backbone manufacturer: Invitrogen
  Backbone size w/o insert (bp): 5427
  Vector type: Mammalian Expression
  Selectable markers: Neomycin (select with G418)
Growth in bacteria
  Bacterial resistance: Ampicillin, 100 μg/mL
  Growth temperature: 37°C
  Growth strain: DH5alpha
  Copy number: High Copy
Gene/Insert
  Gene/Insert name: Opto-GPR45
  Species: H. sapiens (human), B. taurus (bovine)
  Insert size (bp): 1248
  Mutation: Chimeric receptor protein
  Entrez Gene: GPR45 (a.k.a. PSP24, PSP24(ALPHA), PSP24A)
  Promoter: CMV
  Tag / fusion protein: VSV-G (N terminal on insert); Rhodopsin-1D4 (C terminal on insert)
  Cloning method: Restriction Enzyme; 5′ cloning site unknown (unknown if destroyed); 3′ cloning site unknown (unknown if destroyed)
  Sequencing primers: 5′ CMV_F (CGCAAATGGGCGGTAGGCGTG); 3′ pcDNA_R (CAACAGATGGCTGGCAAC)
Terms and licenses: Academic/Nonprofit Terms; Industry Terms: Not Available to Industry
Depositor comments: two step cloning; 5' and 3' sites cannot be used for (sub)cloning
How to cite: Opto-GPR45 was a gift from Harald Janovjak (Addgene plasmid # 106023 ; http://n2t.net/addgene:106023 ; RRID:Addgene_106023)
