[The description below was written by a language model from this plasmid's Addgene catalogue record and pLannotate feature annotations shown in this document.]
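Description:
Opto-GPR45 is a mammalian expression plasmid built on the pcDNA3.1(-) backbone that encodes a light-activatable chimeric G-protein-coupled receptor combining bovine rhodopsin with the human orphan receptor GPR45. The roughly 1.25 kb insert lies downstream of the human cytomegalovirus immediate-early enhancer and promoter and is terminated by the bovine growth hormone polyadenylation signal. A T7 promoter lies between the CMV promoter and the coding sequence. The catalogue lists a VSV-G epitope at the N terminus and the rhodopsin 1D4 epitope at the C terminus, which can serve for detecting the receptor. Automated annotation labels most of the open reading frame as bovine rhodopsin, including the N-terminal opsin segment that carries an N-linked glycosylation signal. This fits a design in which rhodopsin supplies the light-sensing scaffold, although the record does not specify which segments come from GPR45. The short hits annotated as an HIV-1 LTR fragment, a ble fragment and a lacI fragment are probably incidental matches to backbone sequence rather than functional parts.

In E. coli the plasmid is maintained at high copy through a ColE1/pUC-type origin and selected with ampicillin via β-lactamase. An f1 origin is also present. For mammalian cells, an SV40 early promoter drives the neomycin phosphotransferase gene, followed by an SV40 polyadenylation signal, which allows G418 selection of stable transfectants. According to the associated publication title, the construct belongs to work on the optical functionalization of human Class A orphan GPCRs. The depositor notes that the insert was assembled by two-step cloning and that the flanking 5′ and 3′ sites cannot be reused for subcloning.
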