Features (pLannotate 1.2.2; 21 found; start..end, strand, type, name):
     74..453     +  enhancer       CMV enhancer: human cytomegalovirus immediate early enhancer
    454..657     +  promoter       CMV promoter: human cytomegalovirus (CMV) immediate early promoter
    653..686     +  LTR            5' LTR (truncated) (fragment): truncated 5' long terminal repeat (LTR) from HIV-1
    702..720     +  promoter       T7 promoter: promoter for bacteriophage T7 RNA polymerase
    863..2014    +  CDS            RHO: OPSD_BOVIN - Experimental evidence at protein level: Swiss-Prot protein existence level 1. Photoreceptor required for image-forming vision at low light intensity. Required for photoreceptor cell viability after birth (By similarity). Light-induced isomerization of 11-cis to all-trans retinal triggers a conformational change that activates signaling via G- proteins (PubMed:10926528, PubMed:12044163, PubMed:11972040, PubMed:16908857, PubMed:16586416, PubMed:17060607, PubMed:17449675, PubMed:18818650, PubMed:21389983, PubMed:22198838, PubMed:23579341, PubMed:25205354, PubMed:27458239). Subsequent
    878..916     +  CDS            opsin tag: segment of bovine rhodopsin containing a signal for N-linked glycosylation (Favaloro et al., 2008) The asparagine in the NKT tripeptide will be glycosylated if this sequence is exposed to the ER lumen.
   2091..2202    +  polyA_signal   bGH poly(A) signal: bovine growth hormone polyadenylation signal
   2319..2340    +  promoter       SV40 promoter (fragment): SV40 enhancer and early promoter
   2361..2789    +  rep_origin     f1 ori (sequence partly withheld): f1 bacteriophage origin of replication; arrow indicates direction of (+) strand synthesis
   2803..3132    +  promoter       SV40 promoter: SV40 enhancer and early promoter
   3199..3990    +  CDS            neo: KKA2_KLEPN - Also known as kan, nptII. Experimental evidence at protein level: Swiss-Prot protein existence level 1. Resistance to kanamycin, neomycin, paromomycin, ribostamycin, butirosin and gentamicin B. From Klebsiella pneumoniae.
   4014..4172    +  CDS            ble (fragment): BLE_KLEPN - Experimental evidence at protein level: Swiss-Prot protein existence level 1. Binding protein with a strong affinity to the bleomycin family of antibiotics. Binds to CL990; an antimitotic-antibiotic compound. From Klebsiella pneumoniae.
   4167..4288    +  polyA_signal   SV40 poly(A) signal: SV40 polyadenylation signal
   4361..4377    -  protein_bind   lac operator: The lac repressor binds to the lac operator to inhibit transcription in E. coli. This inhibition can be relieved by adding lactose or isopropyl-β-D-thiogalactopyranoside (IPTG). lac repressor encoded by lacI
   4385..4415    -  promoter       lac promoter: promoter for the E. coli lac operon
   4430..4451    -  protein_bind   CAP binding site: CAP binding activates transcription in the presence of cAMP. E. coli catabolite activator protein
   4464..4556    -  CDS            lacI (fragment): lac repressor; lacI; The lac repressor binds to the lac operator to inhibit transcription in E. coli. This inhibition can be relieved by adding lactose or isopropyl-β-D-thiogalactopyranoside (IPTG).
   4739..5327    -  rep_origin     ori: high-copy-number ColE1/pMB1/pBR322/pUC origin of replication
   5498..6358    -  CDS            AmpR: β-lactamase; bla; confers resistance to ampicillin, carbenicillin, and related antibiotics
   6359..6463    -  promoter       AmpR promoter: bla
   6522..6574    -  misc_feature   bom (fragment): basis of mobility region from pBR322
>Addgene plasmid #106023 | Opto-GPR45 | addgene full sequence | sequence record 209636 | Addgene NGS Result
AATTGCATGAAGAATCTGCTTAGGGTTAGGCGTTTTGCGCTGCTTCGCGATGTACGGGCCAGATATACGC
GTTGACATTGATTATTGACTAGTTATTAATAGTAATCAATTACGGGGTCATTAGTTCATAGCCCATATAT
GGAGTTCCGCGTTACATAACTTACGGTAAATGGCCCGCCTGGCTGACCGCCCAACGACCCCCGCCCATTG
ACGTCAATAATGACGTATGTTCCCATAGTAACGCCAATAGGGACTTTCCATTGACGTCAATGGGTGGAGT
ATTTACGGTAAACTGCCCACTTGGCAGTACATCAAGTGTATCATATGCCAAGTACGCCCCCTATTGACGT
CAATGACGGTAAATGGCCCGCCTGGCATTATGCCCAGTACATGACCTTATGGGACTTTCCTACTTGGCAG
TACATCTACGTATTAGTCATCGCTATTACCATGGTGATGCGGTTTTGGCAGTACATCAATGGGCGTGGAT
AGCGGTTTGACTCACGGGGATTTCCAAGTCTCCACCCCATTGACGTCAATGGGAGTTTGTTTTGGCACCA
AAATCAACGGGACTTTCCAAAATGTCGTAACAACTCCGCCCCATTGACGCAAATGGGCGGTAGGCGTGTA
CGGTGGGAGGTCTATATAAGCAGAGCTCTCTGGCTAACTAGAGAACCCACTGCTTACTGGCTTATCGAAA
TTAATACGACTCACTATAGGGAGACACAAGCTGGCTAGCGTTTAAACGGGCCCTCTAGACTCGAGCACCA
TGAAAACGATCATCGCCCTGAGCTACATCTTCTGCCTGGTATTCGCCATGTACACCGATATAGAGATGAA
CAGGCTGGGAAAGGATAGCCTCATGAACGGGACCGAGGGCCCAAACTTCTACGTGCCTTTCTCCAACAAG
ACGGGCGTGGTGCGCAGCCCCTTCGAGGCCCCGCAGTACTACCTGGCGGAGCCATGGCAGTTCTCCATGC
TGGCCGCCTACATGTTCCTGCTGATCATGCTTGGCTTCCCCATCAACTTCCTCACGCTGTACGTCGTGTA
CCAGAGGCCGGCTATGCGCTCGGCCCTCAACTACATCCTGCTCAACCTGGCCGTGGCCGACCTCTTCATG
GTGTTCGGGGGCTTCACCACCACCCTCTACACCTCTCTGCACGGGTACTTCGTCTTTGGGCCCACGGGCT
GCAACCTGGAGGGCTTCTTTGCCACCTTGGGCGGTGAAATTGCACTGTGGTCCTTGGTGGTCCTGGCCAT
CGAGCGGTACGTGGTGGTGGTCCAGCGCCAGGACAAGCTGAACCCGCGCAGGGCCATCATGGGCGTCGCC
TTCACCTGGGTCATGGCTCTGGCCTGTGCCGCGCCCCCCCTCGTCGGCTGGTCCAGGTACATCCCGGAGG
GCATGCAGTGCTCGTGCGGGATTGACTACTACACGCCCCACGAGGAAACCAACAATGAGTCGTTCGTCAT
CTACATGTTCGTGGTCCACTTCATCATCCCCCTGATTGTCATATTCTTCTGCTACGGATGCATCCTCAAC
ACGGTCCGCAAGAACGCCGTGCGCGTGCACAACCAGTCGGACAGCCTGGACCTGCGGCAGCTCACCAGGG
CGGGCCTGCGGCGCCTGCAGCGGCAGCAACAGGTCAGCGTGGACTTGAGCTTCAAGACCAAGGCCTTCCG
CATGGTGATCATCATGGTCATCGCTTTCCTAATCTGCTGGCTGCCCTACGCTGGGGTGGCGTTCTACATC
TTCACCCATCAGGGCTCTGACTTTGGCCCCATCTTCATGACCATCCCGGCTTTCTTTGCCAAGACTTCTG
CCGTCTACAACCCCGTCATCTACATCATGATGAACAAGCAGTTCCGCGAGGCCTGCATAGAGTTGCTGCC
CCAGACCTTCCAAATCCTCCCCAAAGTGCCTGAGCGGATCCGAAGGAGAATCCAGCCAAGCACAGTCTAC
GTGTGCAATGAAAACCAGTCTGCGGTTACAGAAACCAGCCAAGTGGCGCCTGCCTAAGAATTCCACCACA
CTGGACTAGTGGATCCGAGCTCGGTACCAAGCTTAAGTTTAAACCGCTGATCAGCCTCGACTGTGCCTTC
TAGTTGCCAGCCATCTGTTGTTTGCCCCTCCCCCGTGCCTTCCTTGACCCTGGAAGGTGCCACTCCCACT
GTCCTTTCCTAATAAAATGAGGAAATTGCATCGCATTGTCTGAGTAGGTGTCATTCTATTCTGGGGGGTG
GGGTGGGGCAGGACAGCAAGGGGGAGGATTGGGAAGAGAATAGCAGGCATGCTGGGGATGCGGTGGGCTC
TATGGCTTCTGAGGCGGAAAGAACCAGCTGGGGCTCTAGGGGGTATCCCC
[124 nt withheld, positions 2361-2484]
C
[91 nt withheld, positions 2486-2576]
A
[49 nt withheld, positions 2578-2626]
CCTTTGACGTTGGAGTCCACGTTCTTT
[37 nt withheld, positions 2654-2690]
ACCCTATCTCGGTCTATTCTTTTGATTTATAAGGGATTTTGCCGATTTCGGCCTATTGGTTAAAAAATGA
GCTGATTTAACAAAAATTTAACGCGAATTAATTCTGTGGAATGTGTGTCAGTTAGGGTGTGGAAAGTCCC
CAGGCTCCCCAGCAGGCAGAAGTATGCAAAGCATGCATCTCAATTAGTCAGCAACCAGGTGTGGAAAGTC
CCCAGGCTCCCCAGCAGGCAGAAGTATGCAAAGCATGCATCTCAATTAGTCAGCAACCATAGTCCCGCCC
CTAACTCCGCCCATCCCGCCCCTAACTCCGCCCAGTTCCGCCCATTCTCCGCCCCATGGCTGACTAATTT
TTTTTATTTATGCAGAGGCCGAGGCCGCCTCTGCCTCTGAGCTATTCCAGAAGTAGTGAGGAGGCTTTTT
TGGAGGCCTAGGCTTTTGCAAAAAGCTCCCGGGAGCTTGTATATCCATTTTCGGATCTGATCAAGAGACA
GGATGAGGATCGTTTCGCATGATTGAACAAGATGGATTGCACGCAGGTTCTCCGGCCGCTTGGGTGGAGA
GGCTATTCGGCTATGACTGGGCACAACAGACAATCGGCTGCTCTGATGCCGCCGTGTTCCGGCTGTCAGC
GCAGGGGCGCCCGGTTCTTTTTGTCAAGACCGACCTGTCCGGTGCCCTGAATGAACTGCAGGACGAGGCA
GCGCGGCTATCGTGGCTGGCCACGACGGGCGTTCCTTGCGCAGCTGTGCTCGACGTTGTCACTGAAGCGG
GAAGGGACTGGCTGCTATTGGGCGAAGTGCCGGGGCAGGATCTCCTGTCATCTCACCTTGCTCCTGCCGA
GAAAGTATCCATCATGGCTGATGCAATGCGGCGGCTGCATACGCTTGATCCGGCTACCTGCCCATTCGAC
CACCAAGCGAAACATCGCATCGAGCGAGCACGTACTCGGATGGAAGCCGGTCTTGTCGATCAGGATGATC
TGGACGAAGAACATCAGGGGCTCGCGCCAGCCGAACTGTTCGCCAGGCTCAAGGCGCGCATGCCCGACGG
CGAGGATCTCGTCGTGACCCATGGCGATGCCTGCTTGCCGAATATCATGGTGGAAAATGGCCGCTTTTCT
GGATTCATCGACTGTGGCCGGCTGGGTGTGGCGGACCGCTATCAGGACATAGCGTTGGCTACCCGTGATA
TTGCTGAAGAACTTGGCGGCGAATGGGCTGACCGCTTCCTCGTGCTTTACGGTATCGCCGCTCCCGATTC
GCAGCGCATCGCCTTCTATCGCCTTCTTGACGAGTTCTTCTGAGCGGGACTCTGGGGTTCGAAATGACCG
ACCAAGCGACGCCCAACCTGCCATCACGAGATTTCGATTCCACCGCCGCCTTCTATGAAAGGTTGGGCTT
CGGAATCGTTTTCCGGGACGCCGGCTGGATGATCCTCCAGCGCGGGGATCTCATGCTGGAGTTCTTCGCC
CACCCCAACTTGTTTATTGCAGCTTATAATGGTTACAAATAAAGCAATAGCATCACAAATTTCACAAATA
AAGCATTTTTTTCACTGCATTCTAGTTGTGGTTTGTCCAAACTCATCAATGTATCTTATCATGTCTGTAT
ACCGTCGACCTCTAGCTAGAGCTTGGCGTAATCATGGTCATAGCTGTTTCCTGTGTGAAATTGTTATCCG
CTCACAATTCCACACAACATACGAGCCGGAAGCATAAAGTGTAAAGCCTGGGGTGCCTAATGAGTGAGCT
AACTCACATTAATTGCGTTGCGCTCACTGCCCGCTTTCCACTCGGGAAACCTGTCGTGCCAGCTGCATTA
ATGAATCGGCCAACGCGCGGGGAGAGGCGGTTTGCGTATTGGGCGCTCTTGCGCTTCCTCGCTCACTGAC
TCGCTGCGCTCGGTCGTTCGGCTGCGGCGAGCGGTATCAGCTCACTCAAAGGCGGTAATACGGTTATCCA
CAGAATCAGGGGATAACGCAGGAAAGAACATGTGAGCAAAAGGCCAGCAAAAGGCCAGGAACCGTAAAAA
GGCCGCGTTGCTGGCGTTTTTCCATAGGCTCCGCCCCCCTGACGAGCATCACAAAAATCGACGCTCAAGT
CAGAGGTGGCGAAACCCGACAGGACTATAAAGATACCAGGCGTTTCCCCCTGGAAGCTCCCTCGTGCGCT
CTCCTGTTCCGACCCTGCCGCTTACCGGATACCTGTCCGCCTTTCTCCCTTCGGGAAGCGTGGCGCTTTC
TCATAGCTCACGCTGTAGGTATCTCAGTTCGGTGTAGGTCGTTCGCTCCAAGCTGGGCTGTGTGCACGAA
CCCCCCGTTCAGCCCGACCGCTGCGCCTTATCCGGTAACTATCGTCTTGAGTCCAACCCGGTAAGACACG
ACTTATCGCCACTGGCAGCAGCCACTGGTAACAGGATTAGCAGAGCGAGGTATGTAGGCGGTGCTACAGA
GTTCTTGAAGTGGTGGCCTAACTACGGCTACACTAGAAGAACAGTATTTGGTATCTGCGCTCTGCTGAAG
CCAGTTACCTTCGGAAAAAGAGTTGGTAGCTCTTGATCCGGCAAACAAACCACCGCTGGTAGCGGTGGTT
TTTTTGTTTGCAAGCAGCAGATTACGCGCAGAAAAAAAGGATCTCAAGAAGATCCTTTGATCTTTTCTAC
GGGGTCTGACGCTCAGTGGAACGAAAACTCACGTTAAGGGATTTTGGTCATGAGATTATCAAAAAGGATC
TTCACCTAGATCCTTTTAAATTAAAAATGAAGTTTTAAATCAATCTAAAGTATATATGAGTAAACTTGGT
CTGACAGTTACCAATGCTTAATCAGTGAGGCACCTATCTCAGCGATCTGTCTATTTCGTTCATCCATAGT
TGCCTGACTCCCCGTCGTGTAGATAACTACGATACGGGAGGGCTTACCATCTGGCCCCAGTGCTGCAATG
ATACCGCGGGACCCACGCTCACCGGCTCCAGATTTATCAGCAATAAACCAGCCAGCCGGAAGGGCCGAGC
GCAGAAGTGGTCCTGCAACTTTATCCGCCTCCATCCAGTCTATTAATTGTTGCCGGGAAGCTAGAGTAAG
TAGTTCGCCAGTTAATAGTTTGCGCAACGTTGTTGCCATTGCTACAGGCATCGTGGTGTCACGCTCGTCG
TTTGGTATGGCTTCATTCAGCTCCGGTTCCCAACGATCAAGGCGAGTTACATGATCCCCCATGTTGTGCA
AAAAAGCGGTTAGCTCCTTCGGTCCTCCGATCGTTGTCAGAAGTAAGTTGGCCGCAGTGTTATCACTCAT
GGTTATGGCAGCACTGCATAATTCTCTTACTGTCATGCCATCCGTAAGATGCTTTTCTGTGACTGGTGAG
TACTCAACCAAGTCATTCTGAGAATAGTGTATGCGGCGACCGAGTTGCTCTTGCCCGGCGTCAATACGGG
ATAATACCGCGCCACATAGCAGAACTTTAAAAGTGCTCATCATTGGAAAACGTTCTTCGGGGCGAAAACT
CTCAAGGATCTTACCACTGTTGAGATCCAGTTCGATGTAACCCACTCGTGCACCCAACTGATCTTCAGCA
TCTTTTACTTTCACCAGCGTTTCTGGGTGAGCAAAAACAGGAAGGCAAAATGCCGCAAAAAAGGGAATAA
GGGCGACACGGAAATGTTGAATACTCATACTCTTCCTTTTTCAATATTATTGAAGCATTTATCAGGGTTA
TTGTCTCATGAGCGGATACATATTTGAATGTATTTAGAAAAATAAACAAATAGGGGTTCCGCGCACATTT
CCCCGAAAAGTGCCACCTGACGTCGACGGATCGGGAGATCTCCCGATCCCCTATGGTGCACTCTCAGTAC
AATCTGCTCTGATGCCGCATAGTTAAGCCAGTATCTGCTCCCTGCTTGTGTGTTGGAGGTCGCTGAGTAG
TGCGCGAGCAAAATTTAAGCTACAACAAGGCAAGGCTTGACCGAC
