>Addgene plasmid #106023 | Opto-GPR45 | depositor partial sequence | sequence record 200786 | Opto-GPR45
ATGAAAACGATCATCGCCCTGAGCTACATCTTCTGCCTGGTATTCGCCATGTACACCGATATAGAGATGA
ACAGGCTGGGAAAGGATAGCCTCATGAACGGGACCGAGGGCCCAAACTTCTACGTGCCTTTCTCCAACAA
GACGGGCGTGGTGCGCAGCCCCTTCGAGGCCCCGCAGTACTACCTGGCGGAGCCATGGCAGTTCTCCATG
CTGGCCGCCTACATGTTCCTGCTGATCATGCTTGGCTTCCCCATCAACTTCCTCACGCTGTACGTCGTGT
ACCAGAGGCCGGCTATGCGCTCGGCCCTCAACTACATCCTGCTCAACCTGGCCGTGGCCGACCTCTTCAT
GGTGTTCGGGGGCTTCACCACCACCCTCTACACCTCTCTGCACGGGTACTTCGTCTTTGGGCCCACGGGC
TGCAACCTGGAGGGCTTCTTTGCCACCTTGGGCGGTGAAATTGCACTGTGGTCCTTGGTGGTCCTGGCCA
TCGAGCGGTACGTGGTGGTGGTCCAGCGCCAGGACAAGCTGAACCCGCGCAGGGCCATCATGGGCGTCGC
CTTCACCTGGGTCATGGCTCTGGCCTGTGCCGCGCCCCCCCTCGTCGGCTGGTCCAGGTACATCCCGGAG
GGCATGCAGTGCTCGTGCGGGATTGACTACTACACGCCCCACGAGGAAACCAACAATGAGTCGTTCGTCA
TCTACATGTTCGTGGTCCACTTCATCATCCCCCTGATTGTCATATTCTTCTGCTACGGATGCATCCTCAA
CACGGTCCGCAAGAACGCCGTGCGCGTGCACAACCAGTCGGACAGCCTGGACCTGCGGCAGCTCACCAGG
GCGGGCCTGCGGCGCCTGCAGCGGCAGCAACAGGTCAGCGTGGACTTGAGCTTCAAGACCAAGGCCTTCC
GCATGGTGATCATCATGGTCATCGCTTTCCTAATCTGCTGGCTGCCCTACGCTGGGGTGGCGTTCTACAT
CTTCACCCATCAGGGCTCTGACTTTGGCCCCATCTTCATGACCATCCCGGCTTTCTTTGCCAAGACTTCT
GCCGTCTACAACCCCGTCATCTACATCATGATGAACAAGCAGTTCCGCGAGGCCTGCATAGAGTTGCTGC
CCCAGACCTTCCAAATCCTCCCCAAAGTGCCTGAGCGGATCCGAAGGAGAATCCAGCCAAGCACAGTCTA
CGTGTGCAATGAAAACCAGTCTGCGGTTACAGAAACCAGCCAAGTGGCGCCTGCCTAA
